Addgene plasmid #25208: RICS
Purpose: Bacterial expression for structure determination; may not be full ORF
Depositing lab: Cheryl Arrowsmith. Depositing organization: University of Toronto.
Backbone
  Vector backbone: pET28-MHL
  Backbone manufacturer: SGC
  Backbone size w/o insert (bp): 7325
  Vector type: Bacterial Expression
Growth in bacteria
  Bacterial resistance: Kanamycin, 50 μg/mL
  Growth temperature: 37°C
  Growth strain: DH5alpha
  Copy number: Low Copy
Gene/Insert
  Gene/Insert name: RICS:E18-F218 (alt names: PDB: 3IUG; RhoGAP domain of RICS)
  Species: H. sapiens (human)
  Insert size (bp): 603
  GenBank ID: PDB: 3IUG
  Entrez Gene: ARHGAP32 (a.k.a. GC-GAP, GRIT, PX-RICS, RICS, p200RhoGAP, p250GAP)
  Tag / fusion protein: His (N terminal on insert)
  Cloning method: Restriction Enzyme
  Sequencing primers: 5′ T7; 3′ T7-term
Terms and licenses: Academic/Nonprofit Terms; Industry Terms: Not Available to Industry
Depositor comments: PDB: 3IUG. http://www.thesgc.org/structures/3IUG/
How to cite: RICS was a gift from Cheryl Arrowsmith (Addgene plasmid # 25208 ; http://n2t.net/addgene:25208 ; RRID:Addgene_25208)
