[The description below was written by a language model from this plasmid's Addgene catalogue record.]
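Description:
RICS is a bacterial expression plasmid built on pET28-MHL, a pET28-derived backbone from a structural genomics consortium, and is designed to produce a fragment of a human protein in E. coli for structure determination. It is maintained under kanamycin selection and is recorded as low copy. No feature table accompanies the entry, so the origin of replication and the exact regulatory elements are not itemised. The use of T7 and T7-terminator sequencing primers is nevertheless consistent with the insert lying between a T7 promoter and T7 terminator, as is standard for pET-type vectors. In that arrangement, expression depends on a host strain that supplies T7 RNA polymerase, whereas the listed DH5alpha strain serves only for propagation.

The insert is a 603 bp fragment of human ARHGAP32 (also known as RICS, GRIT, GC-GAP, PX-RICS, p200RhoGAP or p250GAP). It encodes residues E18 to F218 in the construct's numbering, corresponding to the RhoGAP domain. This is a domain construct rather than the full open reading frame, as the catalogue purpose statement cautions. RhoGAP domains stimulate GTP hydrolysis by Rho-family small GTPases. The fragment was inserted by restriction enzyme cloning and carries an N-terminal His tag, which allows purification of the recombinant protein by immobilised metal affinity chromatography. The record does not state whether a protease cleavage site lies between the tag and the domain.

The construct is linked to a deposited crystal structure of the RICS RhoGAP domain. Its typical use is therefore recombinant production of this isolated domain for crystallography, or for related biophysical and biochemical studies.
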