>Addgene plasmid #25208 | RICS | depositor partial sequence | sequence record 11682 | Author sequence
GAACGTGTGTTTGGTTGCGACCTGGGCGAGCATCTGCTTAATTCTGGCTTCGAAGTTCCCCAGGTCCTGC
AAAGTTGTACCGCTTTTATCGAGCGCTACGGTATTGTAGACGGGATCTACCGTCTGAGCGGCGTCGCTTC
CAACATCCAACGTCTGCGTCACGAGTTCGATTCGGAACACGTTCCGGATCTGACTAAAGAGCCGTACGTC
CAGGATATCCACAGCGTAGGTTCTCTGTGCAAACTGTACTTTCGCGAGCTGCCGAATCCGCTGCTGACAT
ATCAACTGTACGAGAAGTTCTCAGACGCTGTATCAGCTGCGACAGACGAAGAACGTCTGATTAAGATCCA
CGACGTTATCCAACAACTGCCGCCGCCGCACTATCGTACGCTGGAGTTCCTGATGCGTCATCTGTCCCTG
CTGGCCGACTACTGTTCGATCACTAACATGCACGCAAAGAACCTGGCTATCGTATGGGCACCGAACCTTC
TGCGCTCAAAGCAGATTGAATCTGCCTGCTTCTCTGGCACAGCAGCATTCATGGAGGTGCGTATCCAAAG
TGTTGTTGTGGAGTTCATCCTGAATCACGTCGACGTTCTGTTT
