>Addgene plasmid #25208 | RICS | addgene partial sequence | sequence record 31288 | 25208 with T7
TATTTTGTTTACTTTAAGAAGGAGATATACCATGCATCATCATCATCATCACAGCAGCGGCAGAGAAAAC
TTGTATTTCCAGGGCGAACGTGTGTTTGGTTGCGACCTGGGCGAGCATCTGCTTAATTCTGGCTTCGAAG
TTCCCCAGGTCCTGCAAAGTTGTACCGCTTTTATCGAGCGCTACGGTATTGTAGACGGGATCTACCGTCT
GAGCGGCGTCGCTTCCAACATCCAACGTCTGCGTCACGAGTTCGATTCGGAACACGTTCCGGATCTGACT
AAAGAGCCGTACGTCCAGGATATCCACAGCGTAGGTTCTCTGTGCAAACTGTACTTTCGCGAGCTGCCGA
ATCCGCTGCTGACATATCAACTGTACGAGAAGTTCTCAGACGCTGTATCAGCTGCGACAGACGAAGAACG
TCTGATTAAGATCCACGACGTTATCCAACAACTGCCGCCGCCGCACTATCGTACGCTGGAGTTCCTGATG
CGTCATCTGTCCCTGCTGGCCGACTACTGTTCGATCACTAACATGCACGCAAAGAACCTGGCTATCGTAT
GGGCACCGAACCTTCTGCGCTCAAAGCAGATTGAATCTGCCTGCTTCTCTGGCACAGCAGCATTCATGGA
GGTGCGTATCCAAAGTGTTGTTGTGGAGTTCATCCTGAATCACGTCGACGTTCTGTTTTGATGACGAAGC
TTGCGGCCGCACTCGAGCACCACCACCACCACCACTGAGATCCGGCTGCTAACAAAGCCCGAAAGGAAGC
TGAGTTGGCTGCTGCCACCGCTGAGCAATAACTAGCATAACCCCTTGGGGCCTCTAAACGGGTCTTGA
